Addgene plasmid #109776: pHH0103_HSPA9_HSP70
Purpose: Protein expression and purification of HSPA9_HSP70
Depositing lab: Sachdev Sidhu. Depositing organization: University of Toronto. Publication: Large-scale survey and database of high affinity ligands for peptide recognition modules. Teyra J, Kelil A, Jain S, Helmy M, Jajodia R, Hooda Y, Gu J, D'Cruz AA, Nicholson SE, Min J, Sudol M, Kim PM, Bader GD, Sidhu SS. Mol Syst Biol. 2020 Dec;16(12):e9310. doi: 10.15252/msb.20199310. PubMed 33438817.
Backbone
  Vector backbone: pHH0103
  Vector type: Bacterial Expression
Growth in bacteria
  Bacterial resistance: Ampicillin, 100 μg/mL
  Growth temperature: 37°C
  Growth strain: DH5alpha
  Copy number: Low Copy
Gene/Insert
  Gene/Insert name: HSPA9_HSP70
  Species: H. sapiens (human)
  Entrez Gene: HSPA9 (a.k.a. CRP40, CSA, EVPLS, GRP-75, GRP75, HEL-S-124m, HSPA9B, MOT, MOT2, MTHSP75, PBP74, SAAN, SIDBA4)
  Cloning method: Restriction Enzyme; 5′ cloning site Sfi1 (unknown if destroyed); 3′ cloning site Not1 (unknown if destroyed)
Terms and licenses: Academic/Nonprofit Terms; Industry Terms: Not Available to Industry
How to cite: pHH0103_HSPA9_HSP70 was a gift from Sachdev Sidhu (Addgene plasmid # 109776 ; http://n2t.net/addgene:109776 ; RRID:Addgene_109776)
