[The description below was written by a language model from this plasmid's Addgene catalogue record and pLannotate feature annotations shown in this document.]
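Description:
pHH0103_HSPA9_HSP70 is a bacterial expression plasmid built on the pHH0103 backbone for producing and purifying a domain of human HSPA9 (mortalin/GRP75, the mitochondrial HSP70 chaperone) in E. coli. The sequenced plasmid is about 7.4 kb. It replicates through a ColE1/pBR322-type origin and is selected with ampicillin via the β-lactamase gene and its own promoter. The catalogue lists it as low copy. An f1 origin is also present, interrupting the rop coding sequence, along with the pBR322 bom region.

Expression is driven by the hybrid tac promoter followed by a lac operator. A plasmid-borne lacI gene under the lacIq promoter supplies repressor, so transcription is held off until induced with IPTG. The reading frame begins with a 6xHis tag and Schistosoma japonicum glutathione S-transferase, followed after a linker region by the HSPA9 insert, which was cloned between SfiI and NotI sites. This gives a His-GST fusion that can be purified on either metal-chelate or glutathione resin. The annotated insert is only about 550 bp, so it encodes a fragment rather than the full-length protein, consistent with the "HSP70" domain label. The annotation tool matched it to the hamster orthologue, but the record states the species as human.

A phage fd terminator lies immediately downstream of the insert. Beyond it are fragments of M13 gene III and remnants of the tetracycline resistance gene and promoter. These appear to be leftovers from a phagemid ancestor and are not part of the expressed fusion. The associated study surveyed ligands of peptide recognition modules, which suggests the purified domain served as a binding target, although the record states only expression and purification.
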