Features (pLannotate 1.2.2; 21 found; start..end, strand, type, name):
      1..29      +  promoter       tac promoter: strong E. coli promoter; hybrid between the trp and lac UV5 promoters
     37..53      +  protein_bind   lac operator: The lac repressor binds to the lac operator to inhibit transcription in E. coli. This inhibition can be relieved by adding lactose or isopropyl-β-D-thiogalactopyranoside (IPTG). lac repressor encoded by lacI
    138..155     +  CDS            6xHis: 6xHis affinity tag
    171..824     +  CDS            GST26_SCHJA: Experimental evidence at protein level: Swiss-Prot protein existence level 1. GST isoenzymes appear to play a central role in the parasite detoxification system. Other functions are also suspected including a role in increasing the solubility of haematin in the parasite gut. From Schistosoma japonicum (Blood fluke).
    996..1547    +  CDS            HSPA9 (fragment): GRP75_MESAU - Experimental evidence at protein level: Swiss-Prot protein existence level 1. Chaperone protein which plays an important role in mitochondrial iron-sulfur cluster (ISC) biogenesis. Interacts with and stabilizes ISC cluster assembly proteins FXN, NFU1, NFS1 and ISCU. Regulates erythropoiesis via stabilization of ISC assembly. May play a role in the control of cell proliferation and cellular aging. From Mesocricetus auratus (Golden hamster).
   1563..1610    +  terminator     fd terminator (sequence withheld): central terminator from bacteriophage fd (Otsuka and Kunisawa, 1982)
   1615..1827    +  CDS            M13 gene III (fragment) (sequence partly withheld): pIII; III; minor coat protein
   1842..2312    +  CDS            M13 gene III (fragment) (sequence partly withheld): pIII; III; minor coat protein
   2334..2404    +  CDS            TcR (fragment): tetracycline efflux protein; tet; confers resistance to tetracycline
   2646..3026    -  CDS            YPB1_ECOLX: Protein predicted: Swiss-Prot protein existence level 4. From Escherichia coli.
   3043..3194    +  CDS            rop (fragment): Rop protein, which maintains plasmids at low copy number; rop
   3230..3658    -  rep_origin     f1 ori (sequence partly withheld): f1 bacteriophage origin of replication; arrow indicates direction of (+) strand synthesis
   3667..3706    +  CDS            rop (fragment): Rop protein, which maintains plasmids at low copy number; rop
   3808..3948    +  misc_feature   bom: basis of mobility region from pBR322
   4134..4721    -  rep_origin     ori: high-copy-number ColE1/pMB1/pBR322/pUC origin of replication
   4892..5752    -  CDS            AmpR: β-lactamase; bla; confers resistance to ampicillin, carbenicillin, and related antibiotics
   5753..5857    -  promoter       AmpR promoter: bla
   5966..6043    +  promoter       lacIq promoter: lacI (mutant); In the lacIq allele, a single base change in the promoter boosts expression of the lacI gene about 10-fold.
   6044..7126    +  CDS            lacI: lac repressor; lacI; The lac repressor binds to the lac operator to inhibit transcription in E. coli. This inhibition can be relieved by adding lactose or isopropyl-β-D-thiogalactopyranoside (IPTG).
   7139..7160    +  protein_bind   CAP binding site: CAP binding activates transcription in the presence of cAMP. E. coli catabolite activator protein
   7179..7196    +  promoter       tet promoter (fragment): E. coli promoter for tetracycline efflux protein gene
>Addgene plasmid #109776 | pHH0103_HSPA9_HSP70 | addgene full sequence | sequence record 212761 | Addgene NGS Result
TTGACAATTAATCATCGGCTCGTATAATGTGTGGAATTGTGAGCGGATAACAATTTCACACAGGAAACAG
CCAGTCCGTTTAGGTGTTTTCACGAGCACTTCACCAACAAGGACCATAGATTATGAAAATCGAAGAACAC
CATCACCATCACCATTCCAGCGGTAAGCTTATGTCCCCTATACTAGGTTATTGGAAAATTAAGGGCCTTG
TGCAACCCACTCGACTTCTTTTGGAATATCTTGAAGAAAAATATGAAGAGCATTTGTATGAGCGCGATGA
AGGTGATAAATGGCGAAACAAAAAGTTTGAATTGGGTTTGGAGTTTCCCAATCTTCCTTATTATATTGAT
GGTGATGTTAAATTAACACAGTCTATGGCCATCATACGTTATATAGCTGACAAGCACAACATGTTGGGTG
GTTGTCCAAAAGAGCGTGCAGAGATTTCAATGCTTGAAGGAGCGGTTTTGGATATTAGATACGGTGTTTC
GAGAATTGCATATAGTAAAGACTTTGAAACTCTCAAAGTTGATTTTCTTAGCAAGCTACCTGAAATGCTG
AAAATGTTCGAAGATCGTTTATGTCATAAAACATATTTAAATGGTGATCATGTAACCCATCCTGACTTCA
TGTTGTATGACGCTCTTGATGTTGTTTTATACATGGACCCAATGTGCCTGGATGCGTTCCCAAAATTAGT
TTGTTTTAAAAAACGTATTGAAGCTATCCCACAAATTGATAAGTACTTGAAATCCAGCAAGTATATAGCA
TGGCCTTTGCAGGGCTGGCAAGCCACGTTTGGTGGTGGCGACCATCCTCCAAAATCGGATCTGGAAGTTC
TGTTCCAGGGGCCCCTGTCCAGCGGTCTGGTTCCGCGTGGTTCCGGTACCGCGGCCCAGCCGGCCCTGGA
TGTAACCCCGCTGTCTCTGGGCATCGAAACTCTGGGCGGTGTGTTCACTAAACTGATTAACCGTAATACT
ACCATTCCGACCAAGAAAAGCCAGGTGTTCTCCACCGCAGCCGATGGTCAGACCCAGGTTGAAATCAAAG
TGTGCCAGGGTGAACGTGAAATGGCCGGCGATAATAAACTGCTGGGTCAATTCACTCTGATTGGCATTCC
GCCAGCACCGCGCGGCGTTCCTCAGATTGAAGTAACCTTTGATATCGACGCGAACGGCATCGTGCATGTA
TCTGCTAAAGACAAAGGTACGGGTCGTGAGCAGCAGATCGTCATCCAGTCTTCCGGTGGTCTGTCCAAAG
ATGACATCGAAAACATGGTTAAAAACGCAGAAAAATACGCGGAAGAAGACCGCCGTAAGAAAGAACGTGT
TGAAGCCGTTAACATGGCGGAGGGCATCATCCACGACACCGAAACGAAAATGGAGGAATTTAAAGACCAG
CTGCCGGCGGACGAGTGTAACAAGCTGAAAGAAGAAATCTCCAAAATGCGTGAGCTGCTGGCTCGTAAAG
ATAGCGAAACCGGTGAAAACATCCGCCAGGCAGCTTCTTCTCTGCAGCAAGCTAGCCTGAAGCTGTTCGA
GATGGCGGCGGCCGCATA
[142 nt withheld, positions 1559-1700]
C
[98 nt withheld, positions 1702-1799]
AGTTTGTACTGGTGACGAAACTCAGTGTCTAGCTAGAGTGGC
[149 nt withheld, positions 1842-1990]
T
[41 nt withheld, positions 1992-2032]
T
[62 nt withheld, positions 2034-2095]
A
[35 nt withheld, positions 2097-2131]
CCTCCCTCAATCGGTTGAATGTCGCCCTTTTGTCTTTGGCGCTGGTAAACCATATGAA
[86 nt withheld, positions 2190-2275]
T
[54 nt withheld, positions 2277-2330]
CTAGCGCCGCCCTATACCTTGTCTGCCTCCCCGCGTTGCGTCGCGGTGCATGGAGCCGGGCCACCTCGAC
CTGAATGGAAGCCGGCGGCACCTCGCTAACGGATTCACCACTCCAAGAATTGGAGCCAATCAATTCTTGC
GGAGAACTGTGAATGCGCAAACCAACCCTTGGCAGAACATATCCATCGCGTCCGCCATCTCCAGCAGCCG
CACGCGGCGCATCTCGGGCAGCGTTGGGTCCTGGCCACGGGTGCGCATGATCGTGCTCCTGTCGTTGAGG
ACCCGGCTAGGCTGGCGGGGTTGCCTTACTGGTTAGCAGAATGAATCACCGATACGCGAGCGAACGTGAA
GCGACTGCTGCTGCAAAACGTCTGCGACCTGAGCAACAACATGAATGGTCTTCGGTTTCCGTGTTTCGTA
AAGTCTGGAAACGCGGAAGTCAGCGCCCTGCACCATTATGTTCCGGATCTGCATCGCAGGATGCTGCTGG
CTACCCTGTGGAACACCTACATCTGTATTAACGAAGCGCTGGCATTGACCCTGAGTGATTTTTCTCTGGT
CCCGCCGCATCCATACCGCCAGTTGTTTACCCTCACAACGTTCCAGTAACCGGGCATGTTCATCATCAGT
AACCCGTATCGTGAGCATCCTCTCTCGTTTCATCGGTATCATTACCCCCATGAACAGAAATCCCCCTTAC
ACGGAGGCATCAGTGACCAAACAGGAAAAAACCGCCCTTAACATGGCCCGCTTTATCAGAAGCCAGACAT
TAACGCTTCTGGAGAAACTCAACGAGCTGGACGCGGATGAACAGGCAGACATCTGTGAATCGCTTCACGA
CCACGCTGATGAGCTTTACCGCAGGATCCGCGAAATTGTAAGCGTTAATATTTTGTTAAAATTCGCGTTA
AATTTTTGTTAAATCAGCTCATTTTTTAACCAATAGGCCGAAATCGGCAAAATCCCTTATAAATCAAAAG
AATAGACCGAGATAGGGT
[37 nt withheld, positions 3329-3365]
AAAGAACGTGGACTCCAACGTCAAAGG
[49 nt withheld, positions 3393-3441]
T
[91 nt withheld, positions 3443-3533]
G
[124 nt withheld, positions 3535-3658]
CGCGGATCCTGCCTCGCGCGTTTCGGTGATGACGGTGAAAACCTCTGACACATGCAGCTCCCGGAGACGG
TCACAGCTTGTCTGTAAGCGGATGCCGGGAGCAGACAAGCCCGTCAGGGCGCGTCAGCGGGTGTTGGCGG
GTGTCGGGGCGCAGCCATGACCCAGTCACGTAGCGATAGCGGAGTGTATACTGGCTTAACTATGCGGCAT
CAGAGCAGATTGTACTGAGAGTGCACCATATGCGGTGTGAAATACCGCACAGATGCGTAAGGAGAAAATA
CCGCATCAGGCGCTCTTCCGCTTCCTCGCTCACTGACTCGCTGCGCTCGGTCGTTCGGCTGCGGCGAGCG
GTATCAGCTCACTCAAAGGCGGTAATACGGTTATCCACAGAATCAGGGGATAACGCAGGAAAGAACATGT
GAGCAAAAGGCCAGCAAAAGGCCAGGAACCGTAAAAAGGCCGCGTTGCTGGCGTTTTTCCATAGGCTCCG
CCCCCCTGACGAGCATCACAAAAATCGACGCTCAAGTCAGAGGTGGCGAAACCCGACAGGACTATAAAGA
TACCAGGGTTTCCCCCTGGAAGCTCCCTCGTGCGCTCTCCTGTTCCGACCCTGCCGCTTACCGGATACCT
GTCCGCCTTTCTCCCTTCGGGAAGCGTGGCGCTTTCTCATAGCTCACGCTGTAGGTATCTCAGTTCGGTG
TAGGTCGTTCGCTCCAAGCTGGGCTGTGTGCACGAACCCCCCGTTCAGCCCGACCGCTGCGCCTTATCCG
GTAACTATCGTCTTGAGTCCAACCCGGTAAGACACGACTTATCGCCACTGGCAGCAGCCACTGGTAACAG
GATTAGCAGAGCGAGGTATGTAGGCGGTGCTACAGAGTTCTTGAAGTGGTGGCCTAACTACGGCTACACT
AGAAGGACAGTATTTGGTATCTGCGCTCTGCTGAAGCCAGTTACCTTCGGAAAAAGAGTTGGTAGCTCTT
GATCCGGCAAACAAACCACCGCTGGTAGCGGTGGTTTTTTTGTTTGCAAGCAGCAGATTACGCGCAGAAA
AAAAGGATCTCAAGAAGATCCTTTGATCTTTTCTACGGGGTCTGACGCTCAGTGGAACGAAAACTCACGT
TAAGGGATTTTGGTCATGAGATTATCAAAAAGGATCTTCACCTAGATCCTTTTAAATTAAAAATGAAGTT
TTAAATCAATCTAAAGTATATATGAGTAAACTTGGTCTGACAGTTACCAATGCTTAATCAGTGAGGCACC
TATCTCAGCGATCTGTCTATTTCGTTCATCCATAGTTGCCTGACTCCCCGTCGTGTAGATAACTACGATA
CGGGAGGGCTTACCATCTGGCCCCAGTGCTGCAATGATACCGCGAGACCCACGCTCACCGGCTCCAGATT
TATCAGCAATAAACCAGCCAGCCGGAAGGGCCGAGCGCAGAAGTGGTCCTGCAACTTTATCCGCCTCCAT
CCAGTCTATTAATTGTTGCCGGGAAGCTAGAGTAAGTAGTTCGCCAGTTAATAGTTTGCGCAACGTTGTT
GCCATTGCTGCAGGCATCGTGGTGTCACGCTCGTCGTTTGGTATGGCTTCATTCAGCTCCGGTTCCCAAC
GATCAAGGCGAGTTACATGATCCCCCATGTTGTGCAAAAAAGCGGTTAGCTCCTTCGGTCCTCCGATCGT
TGTCAGAAGTAAGTTGGCCGCAGTGTTATCACTCATGGTTATGGCAGCACTGCATAATTCTCTTACTGTC
ATGCCATCCGTAAGATGCTTTTCTGTGACTGGTGAGTACTCAACCAAGTCATTCTGAGAATAGTGTATGC
GGCGACCGAGTTGCTCTTGCCCGGCGTCAACACGGGATAATACCGCGCCACATAGCAGAACTTTAAAAGT
GCTCATCATTGGAAAACGTTCTTCGGGGCGAAAACTCTCAAGGATCTTACCGCTGTTGAGATCCAGTTCG
ATGTAACCCACTCGTGCACCCAACTGATCTTCAGCATCTTTTACTTTCACCAGCGTTTCTGGGTGAGCAA
AAACAGGAAGGCAAAATGCCGCAAAAAAGGGAATAAGGGCGACACGGAAATGTTGAATACTCATACTCTT
CCTTTTTCAATATTATTGAAGCATTTATCAGGGTTATTGTCTCATGAGCGGATACATATTTGAATGTATT
TAGAAAAATAAACAAATAGGGGTTCCGCGCACATTTCCCCGAAAAGTGCCACCTGACGTCTAAGAAACCA
TTATTATCATGACATTAACCTATAAAAATAGGCGTATCACGAGGCCCTTTCGTCTTCAAGAATTCCCGAC
ACCATCGAATGGTGCAAAACCTTTCGCGGTATGGCATGATAGCGCCCGGAAGAGAGTCAATTCAGGGTGG
TGAATGTGAAACCAGTAACGTTATACGATGTCGCAGAGTATGCCGGTGTCTCTTATCAGACCGTTTCCCG
CGTGGTGAACCAGGCCAGCCACGTTTCTGCGAAAACGCGGGAAAAAGTGGAAGCGGCGATGGCGGAGCTG
AATTACATTCCCAACCGCGTGGCACAACAACTGGCGGGCAAACAGTCGTTGCTGATTGGCGTTGCCACCT
CCAGTCTGGCCCTGCACGCGCCGTCGCAAATTGTCGCGGCGATTAAATCTCGCGCCGATCAACTGGGTGC
CAGCGTGGTGGTGTCGATGGTAGAACGAAGCGGCGTCGAAGCCTGTAAAGCGGCGGTGCACAATCTTCTC
GCGCAACGCGTCAGTGGGCTGATCATTAACTATCCGCTGGATGACCAGGATGCCATTGCTGTGGAAGCTG
CCTGCACTAATGTTCCGGCGTTATTTCTTGATGTCTCTGACCAGACACCCATCAACAGTATTATTTTCTC
CCATGAAGACGGTACGCGACTGGGCGTGGAGCATCTGGTCGCATTGGGTCACCAGCAAATCGCGCTGTTA
GCGGGCCCATTAAGTTCTGTCTCGGCGCGTCTGCGTCTGGCTGGCTGGCATAAATATCTCACTCGCAATC
AAATTCAGCCGATAGCGGAACGGGAAGGCGACTGGAGTGCCATGTCCGGTTTTCAACAAACCATGCAAAT
GCTGAATGAGGGCATCGTTCCCACTGCGATGCTGGTTGCCAACGATCAGATGGCGCTGGGCGCAATGCGC
GCCATTACCGAGTCCGGGCTGCGCGTTGGTGCGGATATCTCGGTAGTGGGATACGACGATACCGAAGACA
GCTCATGTTATATCCCGCCGTTAACCACCATCAAACAGGATTTTCGCCTGCTGGGGCAAACCAGCGTGGA
CCGCTTGCTGCAACTCTCTCAGGGCCAGGCGGTGAAGGGCAATCAGCTGTTGCCCGTCTCACTGGTGAAA
AGAAAAACCACCCTGGCGCCCAATACGCAAACCGCCTCTCCCCGCGCGTTGGCCGATTCATTAATGCAGC
TGGCACGACAGGTTTCCCGACTGGAAAGCGGGCAGTGAGCGCAACGCAATTAATGTAAGTTAGCTCACTC
ATTAGGCACAATTCTCATGTTTGACAGCTTATCATCGACTGCACGGTGCACCAATGCTTCTGGCGTCAGG
CAGCCATCGGAAGCTGTGGTATGGCTGTGCAGGTCGTAAATCACTGCATAATTCGTGTCGCTCAAGGCGC
ACTCCCGTTCTGGATAATGTTTTTTGCGCCGACATCATAACGGTTCTGGCAAATATTCTGAAATGAGCTG
