>Addgene plasmid #109776 | pHH0103_HSPA9_HSP70 | depositor partial sequence | sequence record 206728 | pHH0103_HSPA9_HSP70 sequence 663 bps
GGCCCAGCCGGCCCTGGATGTAACCCCGCTGTCTCTGGGCATCGAAACTCTGGGCGGTGTGTTCACTAAA
CTGATTAACCGTAATACTACCATTCCGACCAAGAAAAGCCAGGTGTTCTCCACCGCAGCCGATGGTCAGA
CCCAGGTTGAAATCAAAGTGTGCCAGGGTGAACGTGAAATGGCCGGCGATAATAAACTGCTGGGTCAATT
CACTCTGATTGGCATTCCGCCAGCACCGCGCGGCGTTCCTCAGATTGAAGTAACCTTTGATATCGACGCG
AACGGCATCGTGCATGTATCTGCTAAAGACAAAGGTACGGGTCGTGAGCAGCAGATCGTCATCCAGTCTT
CCGGTGGTCTGTCCAAAGATGACATCGAAAACATGGTTAAAAACGCAGAAAAATACGCGGAAGAAGACCG
CCGTAAGAAAGAACGTGTTGAAGCCGTTAACATGGCGGAGGGCATCATCCACGACACCGAAACGAAAATG
GAGGAATTTAAAGACCAGCTGCCGGCGGACGAGTGTAACAAGCTGAAAGAAGAAATCTCCAAAATGCGTG
AGCTGCTGGCTCGTAAAGATAGCGAAACCGGTGAAAACATCCGCCAGGCAGCTTCTTCTCTGCAGCAAGC
TAGCCTGAAGCTGTTCGAGATGGCGGCGGCCGC
